>Addgene plasmid #183114 | pLenti_EF1a_Flag_TP53_R248W | addgene full sequence | sequence record 391090 | Addgene NGS Result
GATCTGGCCAATCACAAGTTTGTACAAAAAAGCAGGCTCAATGGACTACAAGGACGACGATGACAAGGGT
GGCGGAGGGAGCGAGGAGCCGCAGTCAGATCCTAGCGTCGAGCCCCCTCTGAGTCAGGAAACATTTTCAG
ACCTATGGAAACTACTTCCTGAAAACAACGTTCTGTCCCCCTTGCCGTCCCAAGCAATGGATGATTTGAT
GCTGTCCCCGGACGATATAGAGCAGTGGTTCACTGAAGACCCAGGTCCAGATGAAGCTCCCAGAATGCCA
GAGGCTGCTCCCCGCGTGGCCCCTGCACCAGCAGCTCCTACACCGGCGGCCCCTGCACCAGCCCCCTCCT
GGCCCCTGTCATCTTCTGTCCCTTCCCAGAAAACCTACCAGGGCAGCTACGGTTTCCGTCTGGGCTTCTT
GCATTCTGGGACAGCCAAGTCTGTGACTTGCACGTACTCCCCTGCCCTCAACAAGATGTTTTGCCAACTG
GCCAAGACCTGCCCTGTGCAGCTGTGGGTTGATTCCACACCCCCGCCCGGCACCCGCGTCCGCGCCATGG
CCATCTACAAGCAGTCACAGCACATGACGGAGGTTGTGAGGCGCTGCCCCCACCATGAGCGCTGCTCAGA
TAGCGATGGTCTGGCCCCTCCTCAGCATCTTATCCGAGTGGAAGGAAATTTGCGTGTGGAGTATTTGGAT
GACAGAAACACTTTTCGACATAGTGTGGTGGTGCCCTATGAGCCGCCTGAGGTTGGCTCTGACTGTACCA
CCATCCACTACAACTACATGTGTAACAGCTCTTGTATGGGCGGCATGAACTGGAGGCCCATCCTCACCAT
CATCACACTGGAAGACTCCAGTGGTAATCTACTGGGACGGAACAGCTTTGAGGTGCGTGTTTGTGCCTGT
CCTGGGAGAGACCGGCGCACAGAGGAAGAGAATCTCCGCAAGAAAGGGGAGCCTCACCACGAGCTGCCCC
CAGGGAGCACTAAGCGAGCACTGCCCAACAACACCAGCTCCTCTCCCCAGCCAAAGAAGAAACCACTGGA
TGGAGAATATTTCACCCTTCAGATCCGTGGGCGTGAGCGCTTCGAGATGTTCCGAGAGCTGAATGAGGCC
TTGGAACTCAAGGATGCCCAGGCTGGGAAGGAGCCAGGGGGGAGCAGGGCTCACTCCAGCCACCTGAAGT
CCAAAAAGGGTCAGTCTACCTCCCGCCATAAAAAACTCATGTTCAAGACAGAAGGGCCTGACTCAGACTG
AAACCCAGCTTTCTTGTACAAAGTGGTGGGAGGAGGTGGATCTGGCGACTACAAGGACGACGATGACAAG
TGACTCGAGGTTAACGAATTCTACCGGGTAGGGGAGGCGCTTTTCCCAAGGCAGTCTGGAGCATGCGCTT
TAGCAGCCCCGCTGGGCACTTGGCGCTACACAAGTGGCCTCTGGCCTCGCACACATTCCACATCCACCGG
TAGGCGCCAACCGGCTCCGTTCTTTGGTGGCCCCTTCGCGCCACCTTCTACTCCTCCCCTAGTCAGGAAG
TTCCCCCCCGCCCCGCAGCTCGCGTCGTGCAGGACGTGACAAATGGAAGTAGCACGTCTCACTAGTCTCG
TGCAGATGGACAGCACCGCTGAGCAATGGAAGCGGGTAGGCCTTTGGGGCAGCGGCCAATAGCAGCTTTG
CTCCTTCGCTTTCTGGGCTCAGAGGCTGGGAAGGGGTGGGTCCGGGGGCGGGCTCAGGGGCGGGCTCAGG
GGCGGGGCGGGCGCCCGAAGGTCCTCCGGAGGCCCGGCATTCTGCACGCTTCAAAAGCGCACGTCTGCCG
CGCTGTTCTCCTCTTCCTCATCTCCGGGCCTTTCGACCTGCATCCCGCCACCATGAAAAAGCCTGAACTC
ACCGCGACGTCTGTCGAGAAGTTTCTGATCGAAAAGTTCGACAGCGTCTCCGACCTGATGCAGCTCTCGG
AGGGCGAAGAATCTCGTGCTTTCAGCTTCGATGTAGGAGGGCGTGGATATGTCCTGCGGGTAAATAGCTG
CGCCGATGGTTTCTACAAAGATCGTTATGTTTATCGGCACTTTGCATCGGCCGCGCTCCCGATTCCGGAA
GTGCTTGACATTGGGGAATTCAGCGAGAGCCTGACCTATTGCATCTCCCGCCGTGCACAGGGTGTCACGT
TGCAAGACCTGCCTGAAACCGAACTGCCCGCTGTTCTGCAGCCGGTCGCGGAGGCCATGGATGCGATCGC
TGCGGCCGATCTTAGCCAGACGAGCGGGTTCGGCCCATTCGGACCGCAAGGAATCGGTCAATACACTACA
TGGCGTGATTTCATATGCGCGATTGCTGATCCCCATGTGTATCACTGGCAAACTGTGATGGACGACACCG
TCAGTGCGTCCGTCGCGCAGGCTCTCGATGAGCTGATGCTTTGGGCCGAGGACTGCCCCGAAGTCCGGCA
CCTCGTGCACGCGGATTTCGGCTCCAACAATGTCCTGACGGACAATGGCCGCATAACAGCGGTCATTGAC
TGGAGCGAGGCGATGTTCGGGGATTCCCAATACGAGGTCGCCAACATCTTCTTCTGGAGGCCGTGGTTGG
CTTGTATGGAGCAGCAGACGCGCTACTTCGAGCGGAGGCATCCGGAGCTTGCAGGATCGCCGCGGCTCCG
GGCGTATATGCTCCGCATTGGTCTTGACCAACTCTATCAGAGCTTGGTTGACGGCAATTTCGATGATGCA
GCTTGGGCGCAGGGTCGATGCGACGCAATCGTCCGATCCGGAGCCGGGACTGTCGGGCGTACACAAATCG
CCCGCAGAAGCGCGGCCGTCTGGACCGATGGCTGTGTAGAAGTACTCGCCGATAGTGGAAACCGACGCCC
CAGCACTCGTCCGAGGGCAAAGGAATAGTGTACAAGTAGGAATTCGTCGAGGGACCTAATAACTTCGTAT
AGCATACATTATACGAAGTTATACATGTTTAAGGGTTCCGGTTCCACTAGGTACAATTCGATATCAAGCT
TATCGATAATCAACCTCTGGATTACAAAATTTGTGAAAGATTGACTGGTATTCTTAACTATGTTGCTCCT
TTTACGCTATGTGGATACGCTGCTTTAATGCCTTTGTATCATGCTATTGCTTCCCGTATGGCTTTCATTT
TCTCCTCCTTGTATAAATCCTGGTTGCTGTCTCTTTATGAGGAGTTGTGGCCCGTTGTCAGGCAACGTGG
CGTGGTGTGCACTGTGTTTGCTGACGCAACCCCCACTGGTTGGGGCATTGCCACCACCTGTCAGCTCCTT
TCCGGGACTTTCGCTTTCCCCCTCCCTATTGCCACGGCGGAACTCATCGCCGCCTGCCTTGCCCGCTGCT
GGACAGGGGCTCGGCTGTTGGGCACTGACAATTCCGTGGTGTTGTCGGGGAAATCATCGTCCTTTCCTTG
GCTGCTCGCCTGTGTTGCCACCTGGATTCTGCGCGGGACGTCCTTCTGCTACGTCCCTTCGGCCCTCAAT
CCAGCGGACCTTCCTTCCCGCGGCCTGCTGCCGGCTCTGCGGCCTCTTCCGCGTCTTCGCCTTCGCCCTC
AGACGAGTCGGATCTCCCTTTGGGCCGCCTCCCCGCATCGATACCGTCGACCTCGATCGAGACCTAGAAA
AACATGGAGCAATCACAAGTAGCAATACAGCAGCTACCAATGCTGATTGTGCCTGGCTAGAAGCACAAGA
GGAGGAGGAGGTGGGTTTTCCAGTCACACCTCAGGTACCTTTAAGACCAATGACTTACAAGGCAGCTGTA
GATCTTAGCCACTTTTTAAAAGAAAAGGGGGGACTGGAAGGGCTAATTCACTCCCAACGAAGACAAGATC
TGCTTTTTGCTTGTACTGGGTCTCTCTGGTTAGACCAGATCTGAGCCTGGGAGCTCTCTGGCTAACTAGG
GAACCCACTGCTTAAGCCTCAATAAAGCTTGCCTTGAGTGCTTCAAGTAGTGTGTGCCCGTCTGTTGTGT
GACTCTGGTAACTAGAGATCCCTCAGACCCTTTTAGTCAGTGTGGAAAATCTCTAGCAGTAGTAGTTCAT
GTCATCTTATTATTCAGTATTTATAACTTGCAAAGAAATGAATATCAGAGAGTGAGAGGAACTTGTTTAT
TGCAGCTTATAATGGTTACAAATAAAGCAATAGCATCACAAATTTCACAAATAAAGCATTTTTTTCACTG
CATTCTAGTTGTGGTTTGTCCAAACTCATCAATGTATCTTATCATGTCTGGCTCTAGCTATCCCGCCCCT
AACTCCGCCCATCCCGCCCCTAACTCCGCCCAGTTCCGCCCATTCTCCGCCCCATGGCTGACTAATTTTT
TTTATTTATGCAGAGGCCGAGGCCGCCTCGGCCTCTGAGCTATTCCAGAAGTAGTGAGGAGGCTTTTTTG
GAGGCCTAGGGACGTACCCAATTCGCCCTATAGTGAGTCGTATTAGCATGTGAGCAAAAGGCCAGCATAA
ATCAAAAGAATAGACCGAGATAGGGT
[37 nt withheld, positions 4507-4543]
AAAGAACGTGGACTCCAACGTCAAAGG
[49 nt withheld, positions 4571-4619]
T
[91 nt withheld, positions 4621-4711]
G
[124 nt withheld, positions 4713-4836]
CAGGTGGCACTTTTCGGGGAAATGTGCGCGGAACCCCTATTTGTTTATTTTTCTAAATACATTCAAATAT
GTATCCGCTCATGAGACAATAACCCTGATAAATGCTTCAATAATATTGAAAAAGGAAGAGTCCTGAGGCG
GAAAGAACCAGCTGTGGAATGTGTGTCAGTTAGGGTGTGGAAAGTCCCCAGGCTCCCCAGCAGGCAGAAG
TATGCAAAGCATGCATCTCAATTAGTCAGCAACCAGGTGTGGAAAGTCCCCAGGCTCCCCAGCAGGCAGA
AGTATGCAAAGCATGCATCTCAATTAGTCAGCAACCATAGTCCCGCCCCTAACTCCGCCCATCCCGCCCC
TAACTCCGCCCAGTTCCGCCCATTCTCCGCCCCATGGCTGACTAATTTTTTTTATTTATGCAGAGGCCGA
GGCCGCCTCGGCCTCTGAGCTATTCCAGAAGTAGTGAGGAGGCTTTTTTGGAGGCCTAGGCTTTTGCAAA
GATCGATCAAGAGACAGGATGAGGATCGTTTCGCATGATTGAACAAGATGGATTGCACGCAGGTTCTCCG
GCCGCTTGGGTGGAGAGGCTATTCGGCTATGACTGGGCACAACAGACAATCGGCTGCTCTGATGCCGCCG
TGTTCCGGCTGTCAGCGCAGGGGCGCCCGGTTCTTTTTGTCAAGACCGACCTGTCCGGTGCCCTGAATGA
ACTGCAAGACGAGGCAGCGCGGCTATCGTGGCTGGCCACGACGGGCGTTCCTTGCGCAGCTGTGCTCGAC
GTTGTCACTGAAGCGGGAAGGGACTGGCTGCTATTGGGCGAAGTGCCGGGGCAGGATCTCCTGTCATCTC
ACCTTGCTCCTGCCGAGAAAGTATCCATCATGGCTGATGCAATGCGGCGGCTGCATACGCTTGATCCGGC
TACCTGCCCATTCGACCACCAAGCGAAACATCGCATCGAGCGAGCACGTACTCGGATGGAAGCCGGTCTT
GTCGATCAGGATGATCTGGACGAAGAGCATCAGGGGCTCGCGCCAGCCGAACTGTTCGCCAGGCTCAAGG
CGAGCATGCCCGACGGCGAGGATCTCGTCGTGACCCATGGCGATGCCTGCTTGCCGAATATCATGGTGGA
AAATGGCCGCTTTTCTGGATTCATCGACTGTGGCCGGCTGGGTGTGGCGGACCGCTATCAGGACATAGCG
TTGGCTACCCGTGATATTGCTGAAGAGCTTGGCGGCGAATGGGCTGACCGCTTCCTCGTGCTTTACGGTA
TCGCCGCTCCCGATTCGCAGCGCATCGCCTTCTATCGCCTTCTTGACGAGTTCTTCTGAGCGGGACTCTG
GGGTTCGAAATGACCGACCAAGCGACGCCCAACCTGCCATCACGAGATTTCGATTCCACCGCCGCCTTCT
ATGAAAGGTTGGGCTTCGGAATCGTTTTCCGGGACGCCGGCTGGATGATCCTCCAGCGCGGGGATCTCAT
GCTGGAGTTCTTCGCCCACCCTAGGGGGAGGCTAACTGAAACACGGAAGGAGACAATACCGGAAGGAACC
CGCGCTATGACGGCAATAAAAAGACAGAATAAAACGCACGGTGTTGGGTCGTTTGTTCATAAACGCGGGG
TTCGGTCCCAGGGCTGGCACTCTGTCGATACCCCACCGAGACCCCATTGGGGCCAATACGCCCGCGTTTC
TTCCTTTTCCCCACCCCACCCCCCAAGTTCGGGTGAAGGCCCAGGGCTCGCAGCCAACGTCGGGGCGGCA
GGCCCTGCCATAGCCTCAGGTTACTCATATATACTTTAGATTGATTTAAAACTTCATTTTTAATTTAAAA
GGATCTAGGTGAAGATCCTTTTTGATAATCTCATGACCAAAATCCCTTAACGTGAGTTTTCGTTCCACTG
AGCGTCAGACCCCGTAGAAAAGATCAAAGGATCTTCTTGAGATCCTTTTTTTCTGCGCGTAATCTGCTGC
TTGCAAACAAAAAAACCACCGCTACCAGCGGTGGTTTGTTTGCCGGATCAAGAGCTACCAACTCTTTTTC
CGAAGGTAACTGGCTTCAGCAGAGCGCAGATACCAAATACTGTTCTTCTAGTGTAGCCGTAGTTAGGCCA
CCACTTCAAGAACTCTGTAGCACCGCCTACATACCTCGCTCTGCTAATCCTGTTACCAGTGGCTGCTGCC
AGTGGCGATAAGTCGTGTCTTACCGGGTTGGACTCAAGACGATAGTTACCGGATAAGGCGCAGCGGTCGG
GCTGAACGGGGGGTTCGTGCACACAGCCCAGCTTGGAGCGAACGACCTACACCGAACTGAGATACCTACA
GCGTGAGCTATGAGAAAGCGCCACGCTTCCCGAAGGGAGAAAGGCGGACAGGTATCCGGTAAGCGGCAGG
GTCGGAACAGGAGAGCGCACGAGGGAGCTTCCAGGGGGAAACGCCTGGTATCTTTATAGTCCTGTCGGGT
TTCGCCACCTCTGACTTGAGCGTCGATTTTTGTGATGCTCGTCAGGGGGGCGGAGCCTATGGAAAAACGC
CAGCAACGCGGCCTTTTTACGGTTCCTGGCCTTTTGCTGGCCTTTTGCTCACATGTTCTTTCCTGCGTTA
TCCCCTGATTCTGTGGATAACCGTATTACCGCCATGCATTAGTTATTAATAGTAATCAATTACGGGGTCA
TTAGTTCATAGCCCATATATGGAGTTCCGCGTTACATAACTTACGGTAAATGGCCCGCCTGGCTGACCGC
CCAACGACCCCCGCCCATTGACGTCAATAATGACGTATGTTCCCATAGTAACGCCAATAGGGACTTTCCA
TTGACGTCAATGGGTGGAGTATTTACGGTAAACTGCCCACTTGGCAGTACATCAAGTGTATCATATGCCA
AGTACGCCCCCTATTGACGTCAATGACGGTAAATGGCCCGCCTGGCATTATGCCCAGTACATGACCTTAT
GGGACTTTCCTACTTGGCAGTACATCTACGTATTAGTCATCGCTATTACCATGGTGATGCGGTTTTGGCA
GTACATCAATGGGCGTGGATAGCGGTTTGACTCACGGGGATTTCCAAGTCTCCACCCCATTGACGTCAAT
GGGAGTTTGTTTTGGCACCAAAATCAACGGGACTTTCCAAAATGTCGTAACAACTCCGCCCCATTGACGC
AAATGGGCGGTAGGCGTGTACGGTGGGAGGTCTATATAAGCAGCGCGTTTTGCCTGTACTGGGTCTCTCT
GGTTAGACCAGATCTGAGCCTGGGAGCTCTCTGGCTAACTAGGGAACCCACTGCTTAAGCCTCAATAAAG
CTTGCCTTGAGTGCTTCAAGTAGTGTGTGCCCGTCTGTTGTGTGACTCTGGTAACTAGAGATCCCTCAGA
CCCTTTTAGTCAGTGTGGAAAATCTCTAGCAGTGGCGCCCGAACAGGGACTTGAAAGCGAAAGGGAAACC
AGAGGAGCTCTCTCGACGCAGGACTCGGCTTGCTGAAGCGCGCACGGCAAGAGGCGAGGGGCGGCGACTG
GTGAGTACGCCAAAAATTTTGACTAGCGGAGGCTAGAAGGAGAGAGATGGGTGCGAGAGCGTCAGTATTA
AGCGGGGGAGAATTAGATCGCGATGGGAAAAAATTCGGTTAAGGCCAGGGGGAAAGAAAAAATATAAATT
AAAACATATAGTATGGGCAAGCAGGGAGCTAGAACGATTCGCAGTTAATCCTGGCCTGTTAGAAACATCA
GAAGGCTGTAGACAAATACTGGGACAGCTACAACCATCCCTTCAGACAGGATCAGAAGAACTTAGATCAT
TATATAATACAGTAGCAACCCTCTATTGTGTGCATCAAAGGATAGAGATAAAAGACACCAAGGAAGCTTT
AGACAAGATAGAGGAAGAGCAAAACAAAAGTAAGACCACCGCACAGCAAGCGGCCGGCCGCTGATCTTCA
GACCTGGAGGAGGAGATATGAGGGACAATTGGAGAAGTGAATTATATAAATATAAAGTAGTAAAAATTGA
ACCATTAGGAGTAGCACCCACCAAGGCAAAGAGAAGAGTGGTGCAGAGAGAAAAAAGAGCAGTGGGAATA
GGAGCTTTGTTCCTTGGGTTCTTGGGAGCAGCAGGAAGCACTATGGGCGCAGCGTCAATGACGCTGACGG
TACAGGCCAGACAATTATTGTCTGGTATAGTGCAGCAGCAGAACAATTTGCTGAGGGCTATTGAGGCGCA
ACAGCATCTGTTGCAACTCACAGTCTGGGGCATCAAGCAGCTCCAGGCAAGAATCCTGGCTGTGGAAAGA
TACCTAAAGGATCAACAGCTCCTGGGGATTTGGGGTTGCTCTGGAAAACTCATTTGCACCACTGCTGTGC
CTTGGAATGCTAGTTGGAGTAATAAATCTCTGGAACAGATTTGGAATCACACGACCTGGATGGAGTGGGA
CAGAGAAATTAACAATTACACAAGCTTAATACACTCCTTAATTGAAGAATCGCAAAACCAGCAAGAAAAG
AATGAACAAGAATTATTGGAATTAGATAAATGGGCAAGTTTGTGGAATTGGTTTAACATAACAAATTGGC
TGTGGTATATAAAATTATTCATAATGATAGTAGGAGGCTTGGTAGGTTTAAGAATAGTTTTTGCTGTACT
TTCTATAGTGAATAGAGTTAGGCAGGGATATTCACCATTATCGTTTCAGACCCACCTCCCAACCCCGAGG
GGACCCGACAGGCCCGAAGGAATAGAAGAAGAAGGTGGAGAGAGAGACAGAGACAGATCCATTCGATTAG
TGAACGGATCGGCACTGCGTGCGCCAATTCTGCAGACAAATGGCAGTATTCATCCACAATTTTAAAAGAA
AAGGGGGGATTGGGGGGTACAGTGCAGGGGAAAGAATAGTAGACATAATAGCAACAGACATACAAACTAA
AGAATTACAAAAACAAATTACAAAAATTCAAAATTTTCGGGTTTATTACAGGGACAGCAGAGATCCAGTT
TGGTTAGTACCGGGCCCGCTCTAGCCCTAGATTTAAATGGCTCCGGTGCCCGTCAGTGGGCAGAGCGCAC
ATCGCCCACAGTCCCCGAGAAGTTGGGGGGAGGGGTCGGCAATTGAACCGGTGCCTAGAGAAGGTGGCGC
GGGGTAAACTGGGAAAGTGATGTCGTGTACTGGCTCCGCCTTTTTCCCGAGGGTGGGGGAGAACCGTATA
TAAGTGCAGTAGTCGCCGTGAACGTTCTTTTTCGCAACGGGTTTGCCGCCAGAACACAGGTAAGTGCCGT
GTGTGGTTCCCGCGGGCCTGGCCTCTTTACGGGTTATGGCCCTTGCGTGCCTTGAATTACTTCCACCTGG
CTGCAGTACGTGATTCTTGATCCCGAGCTTCGGGTTGGAAGTGGGTGGGAGAGTTCGAGGCCTTGCGCTT
AAGGAGCCCCTTCGCCTCGTGCTTGAGTTGAGGCCTGGCCTGGGCGCTGGGGCCGCCGCGTGCGAATCTG
GTGGCACCTTCGCGCCTGTCTCGCTGCTTTCGATAAGTCTCTAGCCATTTAAAATTTTTGATGACCTGCT
GCGACGCTTTTTTTCTGGCAAGATAGTCTTGTAAATGCGGGCCAAGATCTGCACACTGGTATTTCGGTTT
TTGGGGCCGCGGGCGGCGACGGGGCCCGTGCGTCCCAGCGCACATGTTCGGCGAGGCGGGGCCTGCGAGC
GCGGCCACCGAGAATCGGACGGGGGTAGTCTCAAGCTGGCCGGCCTGCTCTGGTGCCTGGCCTCGCGCCG
CCGTGTATCGCCCCGCCCTGGGCGGCAAGGCTGGCCCGGTCGGCACCAGTTGCGTGAGCGGAAAGATGGC
CGCTTCCCGGCCCTGCTGCAGGGAGCTCAAAATGGAGGACGCGGCGCTCGGGAGAGCGGGCGGGTGAGTC
ACCCACACAAAGGAAAAGGGCCTTTCCGTCCTCAGCCGTCGCTTCATGTGACTCCACGGAGTACCGGGCG
CCGTCCAGGCACCTCGATTAGTTCTCGAGCTTTTGGAGTACGTCGTCTTTAGGTTGGGGGGAGGGGTTTT
ATGCGATGGAGTTTCCCCACACTGAGTGGGTGGAGACTGAAGTTAGGCCAGCTTGGCACTTGATGTAATT
CTCCTTGGAATTTGCCCTTTTTGAGTTTGGATCTTGGTTCATTCTCAAGCCTCAGACAGTGGTTCAAAGT
TTTTTTCTTCCATTTCAGGTGTCGTGAGGAATTAGCTTGGTACTAATACGACTCACTATAGGGAGACCCA
AGCTGGCTAGCCGCGGAATCTAGACTGCCGGATCGAATTGTCGACGAATTCG
Features (pLannotate 1.2.2; 33 found; start..end, strand, type, name):
     14..38      +  protein_bind   attB1: mutant version of attB; recombination site for the Gateway® BP reaction BP Clonase™
     47..67      +  CDS            FLAG (fragment): FLAG® epitope tag, followed by an enterokinase cleavage site
     83..1261    +  CDS            p53: human tumor suppressor protein that is often mutated in cancers; Homo sapiens TP53; responds to cellular stresses to regulate the expression of target genes
   1263..1287    -  protein_bind   attB2: mutant version of attB; recombination site for the Gateway® BP reaction BP Clonase™
   1310..1330    +  CDS            FLAG (fragment): FLAG® epitope tag, followed by an enterokinase cleavage site
   1356..1855    +  promoter       PGK promoter: mouse phosphoglycerate kinase 1 promoter
   1873..2898    +  CDS            HygR: aminoglycoside phosphotransferase from E. coli; aph(4)-Ia; confers resistance to hygromycin
   2929..2962    +  protein_bind   loxP: Cre-mediated recombination occurs in the 8-bp core sequence (GCATACAT). Cre recombinase
   2995..3018    +  misc_feature   MCS (fragment): pBluescript multiple cloning site
   3018..3606    +  misc_feature   WPRE: woodchuck hepatitis virus posttranscriptional regulatory element
   3607..3626    +  misc_feature   MCS (fragment): pBluescript multiple cloning site
   3628..3813    +  CDS            nef (fragment): NEF_HV1Z2 - Experimental evidence at protein level: Swiss-Prot protein existence level 1. Extracellular Nef protein targets CD4(+) T-lymphocytes for apoptosis by interacting with CXCR4 surface receptors. From Human immunodeficiency virus type 1 group M subtype D (isolate Z2/CDC-Z34) (HIV-1).
   3815..4048    +  LTR            3' LTR (ΔU3): self-inactivating 3' long terminal repeat (LTR) from HIV-1
   4120..4241    +  polyA_signal   SV40 poly(A) signal: SV40 polyadenylation signal
   4281..4416    +  rep_origin     SV40 ori: SV40 origin of replication
   4437..4455    -  promoter       T7 promoter: promoter for bacteriophage T7 RNA polymerase
   4478..4836    -  rep_origin     f1 ori (sequence partly withheld): f1 bacteriophage origin of replication; arrow indicates direction of (+) strand synthesis
   4863..4967    +  promoter       AmpR promoter: bla
   4969..5326    +  promoter       SV40 promoter: SV40 enhancer and early promoter
   5361..6155    +  CDS            NeoR/KanR: aminoglycoside phosphotransferase from Tn5; aph(3')-II (or nptII); confers resistance to neomycin, kanamycin, and G418 (Geneticin®)
   6176..6328    +  CDS            ble (fragment): BLE_KLEPN - Experimental evidence at protein level: Swiss-Prot protein existence level 1. Binding protein with a strong affinity to the bleomycin family of antibiotics. Binds to CL990; an antimitotic-antibiotic compound. From Klebsiella pneumoniae.
   6387..6434    +  polyA_signal   HSV TK poly(A) signal: herpes simplex virus thymidine kinase polyadenylation signal (Cole and Stacy, 1985)
   6763..7351    +  rep_origin     ori: high-copy-number ColE1/pMB1/pBR322/pUC origin of replication
   7526..7829    +  enhancer       CMV enhancer: human cytomegalovirus immediate early enhancer
   7830..8029    +  promoter       CMV promoter: human cytomegalovirus (CMV) immediate early promoter
   8047..8227    +  LTR            5' LTR (truncated): truncated 5' long terminal repeat (LTR) from HIV-1
   8274..8399    +  misc_feature   HIV-1 Ψ: packaging signal of human immunodeficiency virus type 1
   8383..8721    +  CDS            HIV-1 gag (fragment): gag protein from human immunodeficiency virus 1; gag
   8896..9129    +  misc_feature   RRE: The Rev response element (RRE) of HIV-1 allows for Rev-dependent mRNA export from the nucleus to the cytoplasm.
   9506..9606    +  CDS            Rev (fragment): human immunodeficiency virus 1 (HIV-1) Rev protein; rev; enhances nuclear export of unspliced and incompletely spliced viral mRNAs
   9656..9773    +  misc_feature   cPPT/CTS: central polypurine tract and central termination sequence of HIV-1
   9845..11023   +  promoter       EF-1α promoter: strong constitutive promoter for human elongation factor EF-1α
  11040..11058   +  promoter       T7 promoter: promoter for bacteriophage T7 RNA polymerase
