[The description below was written by a language model from this plasmid's Addgene catalogue record and pLannotate feature annotations shown in this document.]
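Description:
pLenti_EF1a_Flag_TP53_R248W is a third-generation-style, self-inactivating HIV-1 lentiviral expression plasmid built on the pLenti-EF1α-Gate-PGK-hygromycin Gateway destination backbone. It is designed to deliver FLAG-tagged human p53 carrying the arginine-248-to-tryptophan substitution into mammalian cells. In bacteria it is maintained through a high-copy ColE1/pUC-type origin and selected with kanamycin via a Tn5 NeoR/KanR gene, which sits behind both a bacterial (AmpR) promoter and the SV40 early promoter. An f1 origin and an SV40 origin are also annotated.

The viral genome is transcribed from a CMV enhancer/promoter fused to a truncated 5' LTR. It contains the Ψ packaging signal with a partial gag sequence, the RRE for Rev-dependent export, and the cPPT/CTS, and it ends in a ΔU3 3' LTR followed by an SV40 polyadenylation signal. Within this unit, the EF-1α promoter drives the 1,179 bp TP53 coding sequence, which lies between attB1 and attB2 sites left by Gateway recombination. An annotated FLAG fragment precedes the coding sequence at the N-terminal end. A second FLAG fragment lies downstream of attB2, and the record does not indicate whether it is translated. A mouse PGK promoter then expresses the hygromycin resistance gene for selecting transduced cells, followed by a single loxP site and a WPRE, which enhances transcript expression.

Although the catalogue lists CRISPR among the vector types, no Cas or guide RNA elements appear in the feature table. The sequenced record is also slightly shorter (11,118 nt) than the stated total size. The construct is used for stable expression of the p53 R248W mutant and was deposited with a study of p53 pathway status and HIF2 inhibitor sensitivity in VHL-mutant kidney cancer.
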