Addgene plasmid #183114: pLenti_EF1a_Flag_TP53_R248W
Purpose: Expresses flag-tagged p53 with R248W mutation in mammalian cells
Depositing lab: William Kaelin. Depositing organization: Dana-Farber Cancer Institute. Publication: Sensitivity of VHL mutant kidney cancers to HIF2 inhibitors does not require an intact p53 pathway. Stransky LA, Vigeant SM, Huang B, West D, Denize T, Walton E, Signoretti S, Kaelin WG Jr. Proc Natl Acad Sci U S A. 2022 Apr 5;119(14):e2120403119. doi: 10.1073/pnas.2120403119. Epub 2022 Mar 31. PubMed 35357972.
Backbone
  Vector backbone: pLenti-EF1α-Gate-PGK-hygromycin
  Backbone manufacturer: Gift
  Backbone size w/o insert (bp): 10053
  Total vector size (bp): 11232
  Vector type: Mammalian Expression, Lentiviral, CRISPR
  Selectable markers: Hygromycin
Growth in bacteria
  Bacterial resistance: Kanamycin, 50 μg/mL
  Growth temperature: 30°C
  Growth strain: NEB Stable
  Copy number: Unknown
Gene/Insert
  Gene/Insert name: TP53 (alt name: LFS1, Cellular Tumor Antigen P53)
  Species: H. sapiens (human)
  Insert size (bp): 1179
  Mutation: changed arginine 248 to tryptophan
  Entrez Gene: TP53 (a.k.a. BCC7, BMFS5, LFS1, P53, TRP53)
  Promoter: EF1a
  Tag / fusion protein: FLAG
  Cloning method: Gateway Cloning
  Sequencing primers: 5′ 3' EF1a-fwd: CTTCCATTTCAGGTGTCGTG; 3′ 3' PGK-rev: CTTTTGAAGCGTGCAGAATG
Terms and licenses: Academic/Nonprofit Terms; Industry Terms: Not Available to Industry
How to cite: pLenti_EF1a_Flag_TP53_R248W was a gift from William Kaelin (Addgene plasmid # 183114 ; http://n2t.net/addgene:183114 ; RRID:Addgene_183114)
